Addgene plasmid #31013: pNN7
Depositing lab: Adam Bogdanove & Daniel Voytas. Depositing organization: University of Minnesota. Publication: Efficient design and assembly of custom TALEN and other TAL effector-based constructs for DNA targeting. Cermak T, Doyle EL, Christian M, Wang L, Zhang Y, Schmidt C, Baller JA, Somia NV, Bogdanove AJ, Voytas DF. Nucleic Acids Res. 2011 Jul;39(12):e82. doi: 10.1093/nar/gkr218 PubMed 21493687.
Backbone
  Vector backbone: pTC14
  Backbone size w/o insert (bp): 2989
Growth in bacteria
  Bacterial resistance: Tetracycline, 10 μg/mL
  Growth temperature: 37°C
  Growth strain: DH5alpha
  Growth instructions: DH10B/LB+antibiotics
  Copy number: High Copy
Gene/Insert
  Gene/Insert name: repeat NN7
  Species: Xanthamonas oryzae
  Insert size (bp): 116
  Cloning method: Restriction Enzyme; 5′ cloning site XbaI (not destroyed); 3′ cloning site XhoI (not destroyed)
  Sequencing primers: 5′ pTC14_F2 (caagcctgattgggagaaaa)
Terms and licenses: Academic/Nonprofit Terms; Industry Terms: Not Available to Industry
How to cite: pNN7 was a gift from Adam Bogdanove & Daniel Voytas (Addgene plasmid # 31013 ; http://n2t.net/addgene:31013 ; RRID:Addgene_31013)
