[The description below was written by a language model from this plasmid's Addgene catalogue record and pLannotate feature annotations shown in this document.]
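Description:
pNN7 is a small bacterial module plasmid from a Golden Gate-style toolkit for assembling custom TALENs and other TAL effector-based DNA-targeting constructs. It is built on the pTC14 backbone (about 3.0 kb) and carries a 116 bp insert, "repeat NN7", a single TAL effector repeat derived from Xanthomonas oryzae and cloned between XbaI and XhoI sites that both remain intact. By the naming convention of such kits, "NN" denotes the repeat-variable diresidue that sets the base preference of the repeat, and "7" most likely indicates the position the module occupies in an ordered repeat array. The record itself does not spell this out, nor does it list the type IIS sites used for assembly.

The annotated depositor sequence (3,111 nt) shows a simple propagation vector. A high-copy ColE1/pUC-type origin supports replication in E. coli, and a tetracycline efflux gene (TcR) driven by its native tet promoter provides selection, consistent with the catalogued tetracycline resistance. The remaining annotations are short fragments of lacI, the RSF origin and a kanamycin resistance gene, together with a T7 promoter and the rrnB T1 and T2 terminators. The fragments appear to be non-functional remnants of the backbone's construction history. The repeat insert itself was not annotated by the automated feature search.

No promoter is recorded as driving the repeat, and the plasmid is not an expression construct. It serves as a source of one defined repeat unit, to be combined with other repeat modules into an array that is then transferred into a TALEN or TAL effector backbone for targeted DNA binding.
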