Features (pLannotate 1.2.2; 10 found; start..end, strand, type, name):
      1..54      -  CDS            lacI (fragment): lac repressor; lacI; The lac repressor binds to the lac operator to inhibit transcription in E. coli. This inhibition can be relieved by adding lactose or isopropyl-β-D-thiogalactopyranoside (IPTG).
     56..180     -  rep_origin     RSF ori (fragment): Plasmids containing the RSF 1030 origin of replication can be propagated in E. coli cells that contain additional plasmids with compatible origins.
    196..224     +  promoter       tet promoter: E. coli promoter for tetracycline efflux protein gene
    272..1462    +  CDS            TcR: tetracycline efflux protein; tet; confers resistance to tetracycline
   1560..1634    +  CDS            KanR (fragment): aminoglycoside phosphotransferase; aphA-3; confers resistance to kanamycin
   1637..1655    -  promoter       T7 promoter: promoter for bacteriophage T7 RNA polymerase
   1960..2548    +  rep_origin     ori: high-copy-number ColE1/pMB1/pBR322/pUC origin of replication
   2731..2823    +  CDS            lacI (fragment): lac repressor; lacI; The lac repressor binds to the lac operator to inhibit transcription in E. coli. This inhibition can be relieved by adding lactose or isopropyl-β-D-thiogalactopyranoside (IPTG).
   2878..2905    -  terminator     rrnB T2 terminator: transcription terminator T2 from the E. coli rrnB gene
   3037..3080    +  terminator     rrnB T1 terminator: Escherichia coli rrnB; transcription terminator T1 from the E. coli rrnB gene
>Addgene plasmid #31013 | pNN7 | depositor full sequence | sequence record 14221 | Author sequence
CTGCATTAATGAATCGGCCAACGCGCGGGGAGAGGCGGTTTGCGTATTGGGCGCTCTTCCGCTTCCTCGC
TCACTGACTCGCTGCGCTCGGTCGTTCGGCTGCGGCGAGCGGTATCAGCTCACTCAAAGGCGGTAATACG
GTTATCCACAGAATCAGGGGATAACGCAGGAAAGAACATGAATTAATTCTCATGTTTGACAGCTTATCAT
CGATTAGCTTTAATGCGGTAGTTTATCACAGTTAAATTGCTAACGCAGTCAGGCACCGTGTATGAAATCT
AACAATGCGCTCATCGTCATCCTCGGCACCGTCACCCTGGATGCTGTAGGCATAGGCTTGGTTATGCCGG
TACTGCCGGGCCTCTTGCGGGATATCGTCCATTCCGACAGCATCGCCAGTCACTATGGCGTGCTGCTAGC
GCTATATGCGTTGATGCAATTTCTATGCGCACCCGTTCTCGGAGCACTGTCCGACCGCTTTGGCCGCCGC
CCAGTCCTGCTCGCTTCGCTACTTGGAGCCACTATCGACTACGCGATCATGGCGACCACACCCGTCCTGT
GGATTCTCTACGCCGGACGCATCGTGGCCGGCATCACCGGCGCCACAGGTGCGGTTGCTGGCGCCTATAT
CGCCGACATCACCGATGGGGAAGATCGGGCTCGCCACTTCGGGCTCATGAGCGCTTGTTTCGGCGTGGGT
ATGGTGGCAGGCCCCGTGGCCGGGGGACTGTTGGGCGCCATCTCCTTACATGCACCATTCCTTGCGGCGG
CGGTGCTCAACGGCCTCAACCTACTACTGGGCTGCTTCCTAATGCAGGAGTCGCATAAGGGAGAGCGCCG
ACCCATGCCCTTGAGAGCCTTCAACCCAGTCAGCTCCTTCCGGTGGGCGCGGGGCATGACTATCGTCGCC
GCACTTATGACTGTCTTCTTTATCATGCAACTCGTAGGACAGGTGCCGGCAGCGCTCTGGGTCATTTTCG
GCGAGGACCGCTTTCGCTGGAGCGCGACGATGATCGGCCTGTCGCTTGCGGTATTCGGAATCTTGCACGC
CCTCGCTCAAGCCTTCGTCACTGGTCCCGCCACCAAACGTTTCGGCGAGAAGCAGGCCATTATCGCCGGC
ATGGCGGCCGACGCGCTGGGCTACGTCTTGCTGGCGTTCGCGACGCGAGGCTGGATGGCCTTCCCCATTA
TGATTCTTCTCGCTTCCGGCGGCATCGGGATGCCCGCGTTGCAGGCCATGCTGTCCAGGCAGGTAGATGA
CGACCATCAGGGACAGCTTCAAGGATCGCTCGCGGCTCTTACCAGCCTAACTTCGATCATTGGACCGCTG
ATCGTCACGGCGATTTATGCCGCCTCGGCGAGCACATGGAACGGGTTGGCATGGATTGTAGGCGCCGCCC
TATACCTTGTCTGCCTCCCCGCGTTGCGTCGCGGTGCATGGAGCCGGGCCACCTCGACCTGAATGGAAGC
CGGCGGCACCTCGCTAACGGATTCACCACTCCAAGAATTGGAGCCAATCAATTCTTGCGGAGAACTGTGA
ATGCGCAAACCAACCCTTGATCGGGGAAGAACAGTATGTCGAGCTATTTTTTGACTTACTGGGGATCAAG
CCTGATTGGGAGAAAATAAAATATCCCCTATAGTGAGTCGTATTACATGGTCATAGCTGTTTCCTGGCAG
CTCTGGCCCGTGTCTCAAAATCTCTGATGTTACATTGCACAAGATAAAAATATATCATCATGCCTCCTCT
AGAGGTCTCACGGTGCAGCGGCTGTTGCCGGTGCTGTGCCAGGACCATGGCCTGACCCCGGACCAAGTGG
TGGCTATCGCCAGCAACAATGGCGGCAAGCAAGCGCTCGAAACGAGACCCTCGAGCCACCCATGACCAAA
ATCCCTTAACGTGAGTTACGCGTCGTTCCACTGAGCGTCAGACCCCGTAGAAAAGATCAAAGGATCTTCT
TGAGATCCTTTTTTTCTGCGCGTAATCTGCTGCTTGCAAACAAAAAAACCACCGCTACCAGCGGTGGTTT
GTTTGCCGGATCAAGAGCTACCAACTCTTTTTCCGAAGGTAACTGGCTTCAGCAGAGCGCAGATACCAAA
TACTGTTCTTCTAGTGTAGCCGTAGTTAGGCCACCACTTCAAGAACTCTGTAGCACCGCCTACATACCTC
GCTCTGCTAATCCTGTTACCAGTGGCTGCTGCCAGTGGCGATAAGTCGTGTCTTACCGGGTTGGACTCAA
GACGATAGTTACCGGATAAGGCGCAGCGGTCGGGCTGAACGGGGGGTTCGTGCACACAGCCCAGCTTGGA
GCGAACGACCTACACCGAACTGAGATACCTACAGCGTGAGCTATGAGAAAGCGCCACGCTTCCCGAAGGG
AGAAAGGCGGACAGGTATCCGGTAAGCGGCAGGGTCGGAACAGGAGAGCGCACGAGGGAGCTTCCAGGGG
GAAACGCCTGGTATCTTTATAGTCCTGTCGGGTTTCGCCACCTCTGACTTGAGCGTCGATTTTTGTGATG
CTCGTCAGGGGGGCGGAGCCTATGGAAAAACGCCAGCAACGCGGCCTTTTTACGGTTCCTGGCCTTTTGC
TGGCCTTTTGCTCACATGTTCTTTCCTGCGTTATCCCCTGATTCTGTGGATAACCGTATTACCGCCTTTG
AGTGAGCTGATACCGCTCGCCGCAGCCGAACGACCGAGCGCAGCGAGTCAGTGAGCGAGGAAGCGGAAGA
GCGCCCAATACGCAAACCGCCTCTCCCCGCGCGTTGGCCGATTCATTAATGCAGCTGGCACGACAGGTTT
CCCGACTGGAAAGCGGGCAGTGAGCGCAACGCAATTAATACGCGTACCGCTAGCCAGGAAGAGTTTGTAG
AAACGCAAAAAGGCCATCCGTCAGGATGGCCTTCTGCTTAGTTTGATGCCTGGCAGTTTATGGCGGGCGT
CCTGCCCGCCACCCTCCGGGCCGTTGCTTCACAACGTTCAAATCCGCTCCCGGCGGATTTGTCCTACTCA
GGAGAGCGTTCACCGACAAACAACAGATAAAACGAAAGGCCCAGTCTTCCGACTGAGCCTTTCGTTTTAT
TTGATGCCTGGCAGTTCCCTACTCTCGCGTT
