>Addgene plasmid #31013 | pNN7 | addgene partial sequence | sequence record 35571 | 31013 with pTC14_F2 (caagcctgattgggagaaaa)
GGCTGTTGCCGGTGCTGTGCCAGGACCATGGCCTGACCCCGGACCAAGTGGTGGCTATCGCCAGCAACAA
TGGCGGCAAGCAAGCGCTCGAAACGAGACCCTCGAGCCACCCATGACCAAAATCCCTTAACGTGAGTTAC
GCGTCGTTCCACTGAGCGTCAGACCCCGTAGAAAAGATCAAAGGATCTTCTTGAGATCCTTTTTTTCTGC
GCGTAATCTGCTGCTTGCAAACAAAAAAACCACCGCTACCAGCGGTGGTTTGTTTGCCGGATCAAGAGCT
ACCAACTCTTTTTCCGAAGGTAACTGGCTTCAGCAGAGCGCAGATACCAAATACTGTTCTTCTAGTGTAG
CCGTAGTTAGGCCACCACTTCAAGAACTCTGTAGCACCGCCTACATACCTCGCTCTGCTAATCCTGTTAC
CAGTGGCTGCTGCCAGTGGCGATAAGTCGTGTCTTACCGGGTTGGACTCAAGACGATAGTTACCGGATAA
GG
